Addgene plasmid #51680: M3926 leu2::KanMX3 Disruptor Converter
Purpose: Yeast marker swap plasmid for converting LEU2 to KanMX3
Depositing lab: David Stillman. Depositing organization: University of Utah. Publication: New 'marker swap' plasmids for converting selectable markers on budding yeast gene disruptions and plasmids. Voth WP, Jiang YW, Stillman DJ. Yeast. 2003 Aug;20(11):985-93. 10.1002/yea.1018 PubMed 12898713.
Backbone
  Vector backbone: YDp-L
  Vector type: Yeast Expression ; yeast marker swap
  Selectable markers: Gentamicin
Growth in bacteria
  Bacterial resistance: Ampicillin, 100 μg/mL
  Growth temperature: 37°C
  Growth strain: DH5alpha
  Copy number: Unknown
Gene/Insert
  Gene/Insert name: KanMX3
  Cloning method: Restriction Enzyme; 5′ cloning site BglII (destroyed during cloning); 3′ cloning site EcoRI (destroyed during cloning)
  Sequencing primers: 5′ M13-F20; 3′ M13R
Terms and licenses: Academic/Nonprofit Terms; Industry Terms: Not Available to Industry
Depositor comments: Plasmid M3926 (leu2::KanMX3 ) was made by cutting YDp-L with EcoRV and inserting a 2.5 kb BglII–EcoRI (both ends blunted with Klenow)fragment containing KanMX3 from plasmid pFA6–KanMX3.
How to cite: M3926 leu2::KanMX3 Disruptor Converter was a gift from David Stillman (Addgene plasmid # 51680 ; http://n2t.net/addgene:51680 ; RRID:Addgene_51680)
