[The description below was written by a language model from this plasmid's Addgene catalogue record, the feature table of its GenBank file and pLannotate feature annotations shown in this document.]
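Description:
M3926 leu2::KanMX3 Disruptor Converter is a yeast "marker swap" plasmid built on the YDp-L backbone, a pUC-type E. coli vector carrying the Saccharomyces cerevisiae LEU2 gene. It is propagated in bacteria through a high-copy ColE1/pUC origin and selected with ampicillin via the bla gene. The annotation also shows the remnants of the lac promoter/operator and lacZα region typical of pUC-derived cloning vectors. No yeast replication origin or centromere is annotated, consistent with a plasmid that serves as a source of an integrating fragment rather than being maintained episomally in yeast.

According to the depositor, the LEU2 gene was cut with EcoRV and a roughly 2.5 kb blunted BglII–EcoRI fragment carrying KanMX3 from pFA6–KanMX3 was inserted, destroying both cloning sites. KanMX-type cassettes confer G418 (geneticin) resistance in yeast, which is presumably what the catalogue's "Gentamicin" marker entry refers to. The interrupted LEU2 sequences on either side act as homology arms. A fragment spanning leu2::KanMX3 can recombine with an existing LEU2 marker in a gene disruption or on a plasmid, converting it from leucine prototrophy to drug resistance and freeing LEU2 for reuse in strain construction.

The feature table only partly matches this description. It shows the LEU2 promoter and two LEU2 coding fragments separated by an unannotated gap of about 490 nt, with no kanamycin-resistance gene or other KanMX element called. The 4,809 nt depositor sequence therefore may not represent the full 2.5 kb insert. The accompanying GenBank record covers only 982 bp and has no annotated features.
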