Features (pLannotate 1.2.2; 13 found; start..end, strand, type, name):
     37..442     +  promoter       LEU2 promoter: S. cerevisiae LEU2
    443..1192    +  CDS            LEU2 (fragment): 3-isopropylmalate dehydrogenase, required for leucine biosynthesis; S. cerevisiae LEU2; yeast auxotrophic marker
   1684..2029    +  CDS            LEU2 (fragment): 3-isopropylmalate dehydrogenase, required for leucine biosynthesis; S. cerevisiae LEU2; yeast auxotrophic marker
   2217..2233    -  protein_bind   lac operator: The lac repressor binds to the lac operator to inhibit transcription in E. coli. This inhibition can be relieved by adding lactose or isopropyl-β-D-thiogalactopyranoside (IPTG). lac repressor encoded by lacI
   2241..2271    -  promoter       lac promoter: promoter for the E. coli lac operon
   2286..2307    -  protein_bind   CAP binding site: CAP binding activates transcription in the presence of cAMP. E. coli catabolite activator protein
   2320..2412    -  CDS            lacI (fragment): lac repressor; lacI; The lac repressor binds to the lac operator to inhibit transcription in E. coli. This inhibition can be relieved by adding lactose or isopropyl-β-D-thiogalactopyranoside (IPTG).
   2595..3183    -  rep_origin     ori: high-copy-number ColE1/pMB1/pBR322/pUC origin of replication
   3354..4214    -  CDS            AmpR: β-lactamase; bla; confers resistance to ampicillin, carbenicillin, and related antibiotics
   4215..4319    -  promoter       AmpR promoter: bla
   4414..4449    +  CDS            rop (fragment): Rop protein, which maintains plasmids at low copy number; rop
   4551..4650    +  misc_feature   bom (fragment): basis of mobility region from pBR322
   4656..4       -  CDS            lacZα (fragment) (across the origin): LacZα fragment of β-galactosidase; lacZ fragment
>Addgene plasmid #51680 | M3926 leu2::KanMX3 Disruptor Converter | depositor full sequence | sequence record 79092 | M3926 leu2::KanMX3 Disruptor Converter sequence 4809 bps
GAATTCCCGGGGATCCGGTGATTGATTGAGCAAGCTAACTGTGGGAATACTCAGGTATCGTAAGATGCAA
GAGTTCGAATCTCTTAGCAACCATTATTTTTTTCCTCAACATAACGAGAACACACAGGGGCGCTATCGCA
CAGAATCAAATTCGATGACTGGAAATTTTTTGTTAATTTCAGAGGTCGCCTGACGCATATACCTTTTTCA
ACTGAAAAATTGGGAGAAAAAGGAAAGGTGAGAGCGCCGGAACCGGCTTTTCATATAGAATAGAGAAGCG
TTCATGACTAAATGCTTGCATCACAATACTTGAAGTTGACAATATTATTTAAGGACCTATTGTTTTTTCC
AATAGGTGGTTAGCAATCGTCTTACTTTCTAACTTTTCTTACCTTTTACATTTCAGCAATATATATATAT
ATTTCAAGGATATACCATTCTAATGTCTGCCCCTAAGAAGATCGTCGTTTTGCCAGGTGACCACGTTGGT
CAAGAAATCACAGCCGAAGCCATTAAGGTTCTTAAAGCTATTTCTGATGTTCGTTCCAATGTCAAGTTCG
ATTTCGAAAATCATTTAATTGGTGGTGCTGCTATCGATGCTACAGGTGTTCCACTTCCAGATGAGGCGCT
GGAAGCCTCCAAGAAGGCTGATGCCGTTTTGTTAGGTGCTGTGGGTGGTCCTAAATGGGGTACCGGTAGT
GTTAGACCTGAACAAGGTTTACTAAAAATCCGTAAAGAACTTCAATTGTACGCCAACTTAAGACCATGTA
ACTTTGCATCCGACTCTCTTTTAGACTTATCTCCAATCAAGCCACAATTTGCTAAAGGTACTGACTTCGT
TGTTGTCAGAGAATTAGTGGGAGGTATTTACTTTGGTAAGAGAAAGGAAGACGATGGTGATGGTGTCGCT
TGGGATAGTGAACAATACACCGTTCCAGAAGTGCAAAGAATCACAAGAATGGCCGCTTTCATGGCCCTAC
AACATGAGCCACCATTGCCTATTTGGTCCTTGGATAAAGCTAATGTTTTGGCCTCTTCAAGATTATGGAG
AAAAACTGTGGAGGAAACCATCAAGAACGAATTCCCTACATTGAAGGTTCAACATCAATTGATTGATTCT
GCCGCCATGATCCTAGTTAAGAACCCAACCCACCTAAATGGTATTATAATCACCAGCAACATGTTTGGTG
ATGATCTGCCCGCCGGGAAGGCGAACCCGATCGGATGCATCCTCTCTGCTGCCATGATGCTGAAGTTGTC
GTTGAACATGGTTGCTGCCGGCGAGGCGGTCGAGCAGGCAGTGCAGGAGGTGTTGGACTCGGGAGTCAGA
ACGGGCGACCTGCTCGGCTCGAGCTCCACTTCGGAGGTTGGCGACGCCATTGCGCTTGCAGTTAAGGAAG
CCTTGCGCAGGCAATCCGCAGCTGGTCTGAGCTAGCCTCGAGGACCCTTCTCTTTAGACTATTCTACTCT
TATGCACGTAAAAAATTCTAGGAAATATGTATTAACTAGAAGTAAAATAACCGGCTAGTGGCATTCATAT
AGCCGTCTGTTTACATCTACATCACACATTTCGAGTGTATATCTCGCAACGTTGGCGTTAAATAGGCAGT
CAATGGCCCGACCATTCTATGGTGTTTAGGTCGATGCCATCTTTGTACGTTTAAACGGTAAACGAGCTCG
AATTATCATCTCCGATGAAGCCTCCGTTATCCCAGGTTCCTTGGGTTTGTTGCCATCTGCGTCCTTGGCC
TCTTTGCCAGACAAGAACACCGCATTTGGTTTGTACGAACCATGCCACGGTTCTGCTCCAGATTTGCCAA
AGAATAAGGTCAACCCTATCGCCACTATCTTGTCTGCTGCAATGATGTTGAAATTGTCATTGAACTTGCC
TGAAGAAGGTAAGGCCATTGAAGATGCAGTTAAAAAGGTTTTGGATGCAGGTATCAGAACTGGTGATTTA
GGTGGTTCCAACAGTACCACCGAAGTCGGTGATGCTGTCGCCGAAGAAGTTAAGAAAATCCTTGCTTAAA
AAGATTCTCTTTTTTTATGATATTTGTACATAAACTTTATAAATGAAATTCATAATAGAAACGACACGAA
ATTACAAAATGGAATATGTTCATAGGGTAGAGCTTGCTCAATCAATCACCGGATCCGTCGACCTGCAGCC
AAGCTAGCTTGGCGTAATCATGGTCATAGCTGTTTCCTGTGTGAAATTGTTATCCGCTCACAATTCCACA
CAACATACGAGCCGGAAGCATAAAGTGTAAAGCCTGGGGTGCCTAATGAGTGAGCTAACTCACATTAATT
GCGTTGCGCTCACTGCCCGCTTTCCAGTCGGGAAACCTGTCGTGCCAGCTGCATTAATGAATCGGCCAAC
GCGCGGGGAGAGGCGGTTTGCGTATTGGGCGCTCTTCCGCTTCCTCGCTCACTGACTCGCTGCGCTCGGT
CGTTCGGCTGCGGCGAGCGGTATCAGCTCACTCAAAGGCGGTAATACGGTTATCCACAGAATCAGGGGAT
AACGCAGGAAAGAACATGTGAGCAAAAGGCCAGCAAAAGGCCAGGAACCGTAAAAAGGCCGCGTTGCTGG
CGTTTTTCCATAGGCTCCGCCCCCCTGACGAGCATCACAAAAATCGACGCTCAAGTCAGAGGTGGCGAAA
CCCGACAGGACTATAAAGATACCAGGCGTTTCCCCCTGGAAGCTCCCTCGTGCGCTCTCCTGTTCCGACC
CTGCCGCTTACCGGATACCTGTCCGCCTTTCTCCCTTCGGGAAGCGTGGCGCTTTCTCATAGCTCACGCT
GTAGGTATCTCAGTTCGGTGTAGGTCGTTCGCTCCAAGCTGGGCTGTGTGCACGAACCCCCCGTTCAGCC
CGACCGCTGCGCCTTATCCGGTAACTATCGTCTTGAGTCCAACCCGGTAAGACACGACTTATCGCCACTG
GCAGCAGCCACTGGTAACAGGATTAGCAGAGCGAGGTATGTAGGCGGTGCTACAGAGTTCTTGAAGTGGT
GGCCTAACTACGGCTACACTAGAAGGACAGTATTTGGTATCTGCGCTCTGCTGAAGCCAGTTACCTTCGG
AAAAAGAGTTGGTAGCTCTTGATCCGGCAAACAAACCACCGCTGGTAGCGGTGGTTTTTTTGTTTGCAAG
CAGCAGATTACGCGCAGAAAAAAAGGATCTCAAGAAGATCCTTTGATCTTTTCTACGGGGTCTGACGCTC
AGTGGAACGAAAACTCACGTTAAGGGATTTTGGTCATGAGATTATCAAAAAGGATCTTCACCTAGATCCT
TTTAAATTAAAAATGAAGTTTTAAATCAATCTAAAGTATATATGAGTAAACTTGGTCTGACAGTTACCAA
TGCTTAATCAGTGAGGCACCTATCTCAGCGATCTGTCTATTTCGTTCATCCATAGTTGCCTGACTCCCCG
TCGTGTAGATAACTACGATACGGGAGGGCTTACCATCTGGCCCCAGTGCTGCAATGATACCGCGAGACCC
ACGCTCACCGGCTCCAGATTTATCAGCAATAAACCAGCCAGCCGGAAGGGCCGAGCGCAGAAGTGGTCCT
GCAACTTTATCCGCCTCCATCCAGTCTATTAATTGTTGCCGGGAAGCTAGAGTAAGTAGTTCGCCAGTTA
ATAGTTTGCGCAACGTTGTTGCCATTGCTACAGGCATCGTGGTGTCACGCTCGTCGTTTGGTATGGCTTC
ATTCAGCTCCGGTTCCCAACGATCAAGGCGAGTTACATGATCCCCCATGTTGTGCAAAAAAGCGGTTAGC
TCCTTCGGTCCTCCGATCGTTGTCAGAAGTAAGTTGGCCGCAGTGTTATCACTCATGGTTATGGCAGCAC
TGCATAATTCTCTTACTGTCATGCCATCCGTAAGATGCTTTTCTGTGACTGGTGAGTACTCAACCAAGTC
ATTCTGAGAATAGTGTATGCGGCGACCGAGTTGCTCTTGCCCGGCGTCAATACGGGATAATACCGCGCCA
CATAGCAGAACTTTAAAAGTGCTCATCATTGGAAAACGTTCTTCGGGGCGAAAACTCTCAAGGATCTTAC
CGCTGTTGAGATCCAGTTCGATGTAACCCACTCGTGCACCCAACTGATCTTCAGCATCTTTTACTTTCAC
CAGCGTTTCTGGGTGAGCAAAAACAGGAAGGCAAAATGCCGCAAAAAAGGGAATAAGGGCGACACGGAAA
TGTTGAATACTCATACTCTTCCTTTTTCAATATTATTGAAGCATTTATCAGGGTTATTGTCTCATGAGCG
GATACATATTTGAATGTATTTAGAAAAATAAACAAATAGGGGTTCCGCGCACATTTCCCCGAAAAGTGCC
ACCTGACGTCTAAGAAACCATTATTATCATGACATTAACCTATAAAAATAGGCGTATCACGAGGCCCTTT
CGTCTCGCGCGTTTCGGTGATGACGGTGAAAACCTCTGACACATGCAGCTCCCGGAGACGGTCACAGCTT
GTCTGTAAGCGGATGCCGGGAGCAGACAAGCCCGTCAGGGCGCGTCAGCGGGTGTTGGCGGGTGTCGGGG
CTGGCTTAACTATGCGGCATCAGAGCAGATTGTACTGAGAGTGCACCATATGCGGTGTGAAATACCGCAC
AGATGCGTAAGGAGAAAATACCGCATCAGGCGCCATTCGCCATTCAGGCTGCGCAACTGTTGGGAAGGGC
GATCGGTGCGGGCCTCTTCGCTATTACGCCAGCTGGCGAAAGGGGGATGTGCTGCAAGGCGATTAAGTTG
GGTAACGCCAGGGTTTTCCCAGTCACGACGTTGTAAAACGACGGCCAGT
