LOCUS       Exported 982 bp ds-DNA linear SYN 13-JUN-2021
DEFINITION  Yeast marker swap plasmid for converting LEU2 to KanMX3.
ACCESSION   .
VERSION     .
KEYWORDS    M3926 leu2::KanMX3 Disruptor Converter
SOURCE      synthetic DNA construct
  ORGANISM  synthetic DNA construct
REFERENCE   1 (bases 1 to 982)
  AUTHORS   Voth WP, Jiang YW, Stillman DJ
  TITLE     New 'marker swap' plasmids for converting selectable markers on
            budding yeast gene disruptions and plasmids.
  JOURNAL   Yeast. 2003 Aug;20(11):985-93.
  PUBMED    12898713
REFERENCE   2 (bases 1 to 982)
  AUTHORS   .
  TITLE     Direct Submission
  JOURNAL   Exported Jun 13, 2021 from SnapGene Server 1.1.58
            http://www.snapgene.com
FEATURES             Location/Qualifiers
     source          1..982
                     /organism="synthetic DNA construct"
                     /mol_type="other DNA"
ORIGIN
        1 gattgattga gcaagctcta ccctatgaac atattccatt ttgtaatttc gtgtcgtttc
       61 tattatgaat ttcatttata aagtttatgt acaaatatca taaaaaaaga gaatcttttt
      121 aagcaaggat tttcttaact tcttcggcga cagcatcacc gacttcggtg gtactgttgg
      181 aaccacctaa atcaccagtt ctgatacctg catccaaaac ctttttaact gcatcttcaa
      241 tggccttacc ttcttcaggc aagttcaatg acaatttcaa catcattgca gcagacaaga
      301 tagtggcgat agggttgacc ttattctttg gcaaatctgg agcagaaccg tggcatggtt
      361 cgtacaaacc aaatgcggtg ttcttgtctg gcaaagaggc caaggacgca gatggcaaca
      421 aacccaagga acctgggata acggaggctt catcggagat gataattcga gctcgtttac
      481 cgtttaaacg tacaaagatg gcatcgacct aaacaccata gaatggtcgg gccattgact
      541 gcctatttaa cgccaacgtt gcgagatata cactcgaaat gtgtgatgta gatgtaaaca
      601 gacggctata tgaatgccac tagccggtta ttttacttct agttaataca tatttcctag
      661 aattttttac gtgcataaga gtagaatagt ctaaagagaa gggtcctcga ggctagctca
      721 gaccagctgc ggattgcctg cgcaaggctt ccttaactgc aagcgcaatg gcgtcgccaa
      781 cctccgaagt ggagctcgag ccgagcaggt cgcccgttct gactcccgag tccaacacct
      841 cctgcactgc ctgctcgacc gcctcgccgg cagcaaccat gttcaacgac aacttcagca
      901 tcatggcagc agagaggatg catccgatcg ggttcgcctt cccggcgggc agatcgggcg
      961 cagagccgtg gcagggctcg ta
//
