>Addgene plasmid #51680 | M3926 leu2::KanMX3 Disruptor Converter | addgene partial sequence | sequence record 81448 | M13pUC-Fwd 5'-CCCAGTCACGACGTTGTAAAACG-3'
AGCTAACTGTGGGAATACTCAGGTATCGTAAGATGCAAGAGTTCGAATCTCTTAGCAACCATTATTTTTT
TCCTCAACATAACGAGAACACACAGGGGCGCTATCGCACAGAATCAAATTCGATGACTGGAAATTTTTTG
TTAATTTCAGAGGTCGCCTGACGCATATACCTTTTTCAACTGAAAAATTGGGAGAAAAAGGAAAGGTGAG
AGCGCCGGAACCGGCTTTTCATATAGAATAGAGAAGCGTTCATGACTAAATGCTTGCATCACAATACTTG
AAGTTGACAATATTATTTAAGGACCTATTGTTTTTTCCAATAGGTGGTTAGCAATCGTCTTACTTTCTAA
CTTTTCTTACCTTTTACATTTCAGCAATATATATATATATTTCAAGGATATACCATTCTAATGTCTGCCC
CTAAGAAGATCGTCGTTTTGCCAGGTGACCACGTTGGTCAAGAAATCACAGCCGAAGCCATTAAGGTTCT
TAAAGCTATTTCTGATGTTCGTTCCAATGTCAAGTTCGATTTCGAAAATCATTTAATTGGTGGTGCTGCT
ATCGATGCTACAGGTGTTCCACTTCCAGATGAGGCGCTGGAAGCCTCCAAGAAGGCTGATGCCGTTTTGT
TAGGTGCTGTGGGTGGTCCTAAATGGGGTACCGGTAGTGTTAGACCTGAACAAGGTTTACTAAAAATCCG
TAAAGAACTTCAATTGTACGCCAACTTAAGACCATGTAACTTTGCATCCGACTCTCTTTTAGACTTATCT
CCAATCAAGCCACAATTTGCTAAAGGTACTGACTTCGTTGTTGTCAGAGAATTAGTGGGAGGTATTTACT
TTGGTAAGAGAAAGGAAGACGATGGTGATGGTGTCGCTTGGGATAGTGAACAATACACCGTTCCAGAAGT
GCAAAGAATCACAAGAATGGCCGCTTTCATGGCCCTACAACATGAGCCACCATTGCCTATTTGGTCCTTG
GA
